>Addgene plasmid #112049 | pJW1675 | depositor full sequence | sequence record 210837 | pJW1675 sequence 7446 bps
TCGCGCGTTTCGGTGATGACGGTGAAAACCTCTGACACATGCAGCTCCCGGAGACGGTCACAGCTTGTCT
GTAAGCGGATGCCGGGAGCAGACAAGCCCGTCAGGGCGCGTCAGCGGGTGTTGGCGGGTGTCGGGGCTGG
CTTAACTATGCGGCATCAGAGCAGATTGTACTGAGAGTGCACCACGCTTTTCAATTCAATTCATCATTTT
TTTTTTATTCTTTTTTTTGATTTCGGTTTCTTTGAAATTTTTTTGATTCGGTAATCTCCGAACAGAAGGA
AGAACGAAGGAAGGAGCACAGACTTAGATTGGTATATATACGCATATGTAGTGTTGAAGAAACATGAAAT
TGCCCAGTATTCTTAACCCAACTGCACAGAACAAAAACCTGCAGGAAACGAAGATAAATCATGTCGAAAG
CTACATATAAGGAACGTGCTGCTACTCATCCTAGTCCTGTTGCTGCCAAGCTATTTAATATCATGCACGA
AAAGCAAACAAACTTGTGTGCTTCATTGGATGTTCGTACCACCAAGGAATTACTGGAGTTAGTTGAAGCA
TTAGGTCCCAAAATTTGTTTACTAAAAACACATGTGGATATCTTGACTGATTTTTCCATGGAGGGCACAG
TTAAGCCGCTAAAGGCATTATCCGCCAAGTACAATTTTTTACTCTTCGAAGACAGAAAATTTGCTGACAT
TGGTAATACAGTCAAATTGCAGTACTCTGCGGGTGTATACAGAATAGCAGAATGGGCAGACATTACGAAT
GCACACGGTGTGGTGGGCCCAGGTATTGTTAGCGGTTTGAAGCAGGCGGCAGAAGAAGTAACAAAGGAAC
CTAGAGGCCTTTTGATGTTAGCAGAATTGTCATGCAAGGGCTCCCTATCTACTGGAGAATATACTAAGGG
TACTGTTGACATTGCGAAGAGCGACAAAGATTTTGTTATCGGCTTTATTGCTCAAAGAGACATGGGTGGA
AGAGATGAAGGTTACGATTGGTTGATTATGACACCCGGTGTGGGTTTAGATGACAAGGGAGACGCATTGG
GTCAACAGTATAGAACCGTGGATGATGTGGTCTCTACAGGATCTGACATTATTATTGTTGGAAGAGGACT
ATTTGCAAAGGGAAGGGATGCTAAGGTAGAGGGTGAACGTTACAGAAAAGCAGGCTGGGAAGCATATTTG
AGAAGATGCGGCCAGCAAAACTAAAAAACTGTATTATAAGTAAATGCATGTATACTAAACTCACAAATTA
GAGCTTCAATTTAATTATATCAGTTATTACCCTGCGGTGTGAAATACCGCACAGATGCGTAAGGAGAAAA
TACCGCATCAGGAAATTGTAAACGTTAATATTTTGTTAAAATTCGCGTTAAATTTTTGTTAAATCAGCTC
ATTTTTTAACCAATAGGCCGAAATCGGCAAAATCCCTTATAAATCAAAAGAATAGACCGAGATAGGGT
[37 nt withheld, positions 1469-1505]
AAAGAACGTGGACTCCAACGTCAAAGG
[49 nt withheld, positions 1533-1581]
T
[91 nt withheld, positions 1583-1673]
G
[124 nt withheld, positions 1675-1798]
CGCGCCATTCGCCATTCAGGCTGCGCAACTGTTGGGAAGGGCGATCGGTGCGGGCCTCTTCGCTATTACG
CCAGCTGGCGAAGGGGGGATGTGCTGCAAGGCGATTAAGTTGGGTAACGCCAGGGTTTTCCCAGTCACGA
CGTTGTAAAACGACGGCCAGTGAATTGTAATACGACTCACTATAGGGCGAATTGGAGCTCCACCGCGGTG
GCGGCCGCTCTAGAACTAGTGGATCCCCCGGGCTGCAGGGTGTGGTCAATAAGAGCGACCTCATACTATA
CCTGAGAAAGCAACCTGACCTACAGGAAAGAGTTACTCAAGAATAAGAATTTTCGTTTTAAAACCTAAGA
GTCACTTTAAAATTTGTATACACTTATTTTTTTTATAACTTATTTAATAATAAAAATCATAAATCATAAG
AAATTCGCTTATTTAGAAGTGGCGCGCCTTATTTGTACAATTCATCCATACCATGGGTAATACCAGCAGC
AGTAACAAATTCTAACAAGACCATGTGGTCTCTCTTTTCGTTTGGATCTTTGGATAAGGCAGATTGAGTG
GATAAGTAATGGTTGTCTGGTAACAAGACTGGACCATCACCAATTGGAGTATTTTGTTGATAATGGTCAG
CTAATTGAACAGAACCATCTTCAATGTTGTGTCTAATTTTGAAGTTAACTTTGATACCATTCTTTTGTTT
GTCAGCCATGATGTAAACATTGTGAGAGTTATAGTTGTATTCCAATTTGTGACCTAAAATGTTACCATCT
TCTTTAAAATCAATACCTTTTAATTCGATTCTATTAACTAAGGTATCACCTTCAAACTTGACTTCAGCTC
TGGTCTTGTAGTTACCGTCATCTTTGAAAAAAATAGTTCTTTCTTGAACATAACCTTCTGGCATGGCAGA
CTTGAAAAAGTCATGTTGTTTCATATGATCTGGGTATCTAGAAAAACATTGAACACCATAAGTTAAAGTA
GTGACTAAGGTTGGCCATGGAACTGGCAATTTACCAGTAGTACAAATAAATTTTAAGGTCAATTTACCGT
AAGTAGCATCACCTTCACCTTCACCGGAGACAGAAAATTTGTGACCATTAACATCACCATCTAATTCAAC
CAAAATTGGGACAACACCAGTGAATAATTCTTCACCTTTAGACATGTTAATTAAACCAGCACCGTCACCT
CCTTGAAAATACAAATTTTCTGAACCCGTAGAATCGAGACCGAGGAGAGGGTTAGGGATAGGCTTACCAA
ATACAAATGGAATCAAGAATGCTCTTCTGGTATGATACTTTTTGTTTTTCTTTTGAGCCCATGCGTACAT
TTGAGCTGTTGAAACAGTCAAAAATAAAACGGCAAATAAATTGAACTTGAACACAAAAGTAAACCAAATC
CAAGACCAAACTTCAAAAGTATAGTTGGGAGCAACAAAAAGATTGAAAATACCTTGATTCAATGGGACAC
GGATCTTAGCGTTACCATGCTTCTTTTGATAGTCACCCCATAGGCGCAATTTAATGTGGCAATAAAAGTT
CCATAGTTCTGAAAGCACGAAAAGACCAATTAATGTACTCAAGTCATCCAATTTCAAATATGAATAGTAT
TTGAATAACTTAGCATTCCCAAAGGGGAAGCCGTAGCCAAAGTAACCGAATGAAATGAGACCGCTTAGAA
CCCAGTAATGGAAACAATTTTTGAACAGGTTGAAAATTGGCATAGTAGCTAAAGAGAATTGGTGAACAAA
TAAGGTTTCAAATAATCTCTTTCCATAATGTCCTAAAATTAAAAAATATGCAACCCTGTTTAAAAATGGA
TTATAGTCGGAGCTAGCACTGTGCCATCTATCAACAACTGTGGGAATGGTAGATAGATAATAAAAAAGGG
AGTGAACCAAGACTGGACCCAAATACTCACAAAAGAAGACTAATCTCCATGAAATTTGGGGACCCAAATC
TTTGATGAAGAATTCCATTGAGTCATCAGCCTCTTCTTGAAAAAACGATTCTGAAATAACCGGAACTTGT
TTAGATTCCTTTTTGTAGGTTAATCTTATCCTGTACTTGCTGATATTGTGGTTATTAGCAGAGATTTTTT
TCAAAACATCATCTAAAGTAGGCTTTTTGGATAAGTCAATTTCAGTGTCCCTTAACCCTTTAGAGCGGCT
TTTTATGGTGATAGGCATTTCTCCTTGACGTTAAAGTATAGAGGTATATTAACAATTTTTTGTTGATACT
TTTATGACATTTGAATAAGAAGTAATACAAACTGAAAATGTTGAAAGTATTAGTTAAAGTGGTTATGCAG
CTTTTCCATTTATATATCTGTTAATAGATCAAAAATCATCGCTTCGCTGATTAATTACCCCAGAAACAAG
GCTAAAAAACTAATCGCATTATCATCCTATGGTTGTTAATTTGATTCGTTAATTTGAAGGTTTGTGGGGC
CAGGTTACTGCCAATTTTTCCTCTTCATAACCATAAAAGCTAGTATTGTAGAATCTTTATTGTTCGGAGC
AGTGCGGCGCGAGGCACATCTGCGTTTCAGGAACGCGACCGGTGAAGACGAGGACGCACGGAGGAGAGTC
TTCCGTCGGAGGGCTGTCGCCCGCTCGGCGGCTTCTAATCCGTACTTCAATATAGCAATGAGCAGTTAAG
CGTATTACTGAAAGTTCCAAAGAGAAGGTTTTTTTAGGCTAAGATAATGGGGCTCTTTACATTTCCACAA
CATATAAGTAAGATTAGATATGGATATGTATATGGTGGTAATGCCATGTAATATGATTATTAAACTTCTT
TGCGTCCATCCAAGATATCAAGCTTATCGATACCGTCGACCTCGAGGGGGGGCCCGGTACCCAGCTTTTG
TTCCCTTTAGTGAGGGTTAATTCCGAGCTTGGCGTAATCATGGTCATAGCTGTTTCCTGTGTGAAATTGT
TATCCGCTCACAATTCCACACAACATAGGAGCCGGAAGCATAAAGTGTAAAGCCTGGGGTGCCTAATGAG
TGAGGTAACTCACATTAATTGCGTTGCGCTCACTGCCCGCTTTCCAGTCGGGAAACCTGTCGTGCCAGCT
GCATTAATGAATCGGCCAACGCGCGGGGAGAGGCGGTTTGCGTATTGGGCGCTCTTCCGCTTCCTCGCTC
ACTGACTCGCTGCGCTCGGTCGTTCGGCTGCGGCGAGCGGTATCAGCTCACTCAAAGGCGGTAATACGGT
TATCCACAGAATCAGGGGATAACGCAGGAAAGAACATGTGAGCAAAAGGCCAGCAAAAGGCCAGGAACCG
TAAAAAGGCCGCGTTGCTGGCGTTTTTCCATAGGCTCGGCCCCCCTGACGAGCATCACAAAAATCGACGC
TCAAGTCAGAGGTGGCGAAACCCGACAGGACTATAAAGATACCAGGCGTTCCCCCCTGGAAGCTCCCTCG
TGCGCTCTCCTGTTCCGACCCTGCCGCTTACCGGATACCTGTCCGCCTTTCTCCCTTCGGGAAGCGTGGC
GCTTTCTCAATGCTCACGCTGTAGGTATCTCAGTTCGGTGTAGGTCGTTCGCTCCAAGCTGGGCTGTGTG
CACGAACCCCCCGTTCAGCCCGACCGCTGCGCCTTATCCGGTAACTATCGTCTTGAGTCCAACCCGGTAA
GACACGACTTATCGCCACTGGCAGCAGCCACTGGTAACAGGATTAGCAGAGCGAGGTATGTAGGCGGTGC
TACAGAGTTCTTGAAGTGGTGGCCTAACTACGGCTACACTAGAAGGACAGTATTTGGTATCTGCGCTCTG
CTGAAGCCAGTTACCTTCGGAAAAAGAGTTGGTAGCTCTTGATCCGGCAAACAAACCACCGCTGGTAGCG
GTGGTTTTTTTGTTTGCAAGCAGCAGATTACGCGCAGAAAAAAAGGATCTCAAGAAGATCCTTTGATCTT
TTCTACGGGGTCTGACGCTCAGTGGAACGAAAACTCACGTTAAGGGATTTTGGTCATGAGATTATCAAAA
AGGATCTTCACCTAGATCCTTTTAAATTAAAAATGAAGTTTTAAATCAATCTAAAGTATATATGAGTAAA
CTTGGTCTGACAGTTACCAATGCTTAATCAGTGAGGCACCTATCTCAGCGATCTGTCTATTTCGTTCATC
CATAGTTGCCTGACTGCCCGTCGTGTAGATAACTACGATACGGGAGGGCTTACCATCTGGCCCCAGTGCT
GCAATGATACCGCGAGACCCACGCTCACCGGCTCCAGATTTATCAGCAATAAACCAGCCAGCCGGAAGGG
CCGAGCGCAGAAGTGGTCCTGCAACTTTATCCGCCTCCATCCAGTCTATTAATTGTTGCCGGGAAGCTAG
AGTAAGTAGTTCGCCAGTTAATAGTTTGCGCAACGTTGTTGCCATTGCTACAGGCATCGTGGTGTCACGC
TCGTCGTTTGGTATGGCTTCATTCAGCTCCGGTTCCCAACGATCAAGGCGAGTTACATGATCCCCCATGT
TGTGAAAAAAAGCGGTTAGCTCCTTCGGTCCTCCGATCGTTGTCAGAAGTAAGTTGGCCGCAGTGTTATC
ACTCATGGTTATGGCAGCACTGCATAATTCTCTTACTGTCATGCCATCCGTAAGATGCTTTTCTGTGACT
GGTGAGTACTCAACCAAGTCATTCTGAGAATAGTGTATGCGGCGACCGAGTTGCTCTTGCCCGGCGTCAA
TACGGGATAATACCGCGCCACATAGCAGAACTTTAAAAGTGCTCATCATTGGAAAACGTTCTTCGGGGCG
AAAACTCTCAAGGATCTTACCGCTGTTGAGATCCAGTTCGATGTAACCCACTCGTGCACCCAACTGATCT
TCAGCATCTTTTACTTTCACCAGCGTTTCTGGGTGAGCAAAAACAGGAAGGCAAAATGCCGCAAAAAAGG
GAATAAGGGCGACACGGAAATGTTGAATACTCATACTCTTCCTTTTTCAATATTATTGAAGCATTTATCA
GGGTTATTGTCTCATGAGCGGATACATATTTGAATGTATTTAGAAAAATAAACAAATAGGGGTTCCGCGC
ACATTTCCCCGAAAAGTGCCACCTGGGTCCTTTTCATCACGTGCTATAAAAATAATTATAATTTAAATTT
TTTAATATAAATATATAAATTAAAAATAGAAAGTAAAAAAAGAAATTAAAGAAAAAATAGTTTTTGTTTT
CCGAAGATGTAAAAGACTCTAGGGGGATCGCCAACAAATACTACCTTTTATCTTGCTCTTCCTGCTCTCA
GGTATTAATGCCGAATTGTTTCATCTTGTCTGTGTAGAAGACCACACACGAAAATCCTGTGATTTTACAT
TTTACTTATCGTTAATCGAATGTATATCTATTTAATCTGCTTTTCTTGTCTAATAAATATATATGTAAAG
TACGCTTTTTGTTGAAATTTTTTAAACCTTTGTTTATTTTTTTTTCTTCATTCCGTAACTCTTCTACCTT
CTTTATTTACTTTCTAAAATCCAAATACAAAACATAAAAATAAATAAACACAGAGTAAATTCCCAAATTA
TTCCATCATTAAAAGATACGAGGCGCGTGTAAGTTACAGGCAAGCGATCCGTCCTAAGAAACCATTATTA
TCATGACATTAACCTATAAAAATAGGCGTATCACGAGGCCCTTTCGTC
Features (pLannotate 1.2.2; 24 found; start..end, strand, type, name):
    137..184     +  misc_feature   bom (fragment): basis of mobility region from pBR322
    195..410     +  promoter       URA3 promoter: S. cerevisiae URA3
    411..1214    +  CDS            URA3: orotidine-5'-phosphate decarboxylase, required for uracil biosynthesis; S. cerevisiae URA3; yeast auxotrophic marker, counterselectable with 5-fluoroorotic acid (5-FOA)
   1293..1342    +  misc_feature   bom (fragment): basis of mobility region from pBR322
   1343..1798    -  rep_origin     f1 ori (sequence partly withheld): f1 bacteriophage origin of replication; arrow indicates direction of (+) strand synthesis
   1806..1963    -  CDS            lacZα (fragment): LacZα fragment of β-galactosidase; lacZ fragment
   1966..1984    +  promoter       T7 promoter: promoter for bacteriophage T7 RNA polymerase
   1993..2047    +  misc_feature   MCS (fragment): pBluescript multiple cloning site
   2047..2226    -  terminator     ADH1 terminator: S. cerevisiae ADH1; transcription terminator for the S. cerevisiae alcohol dehydrogenase 1 (ADH1) gene
   2247..2963    -  CDS            yeGFP: yeast-enhanced green fluorescent protein codons optimized for translation in S. cerevisiae and C. albicans
   3015..3056    -  CDS            V5 tag: epitope tag from simian virus 5
   3057..3986    -  CDS            TSC13: TECR_YEAST - Experimental evidence at protein level: Swiss-Prot protein existence level 1. Catalyzes the last of the four reactions of the long-chain fatty acids elongation cycle. This endoplasmic reticulum-bound enzymatic process, allows the addition of 2 carbons to the chain of long- and very long-chain fatty acids/VLCFAs per cycle. This enzyme reduces the trans-2,3-enoyl-CoA fatty acid intermediate to an acyl-CoA that can be further elongated by entering a new cycle of elongation. Thereby, it participates in the production of VLCFAs of different chain lengths that are involved in multiple b
   3986..4611    -  promoter       GAL1,10 promoter: GAL1 and GAL10 genes of S. cerevisiae; divergent inducible promoter, regulated by Gal4
   4612..4659    +  misc_feature   MCS (fragment): pBluescript multiple cloning site
   4672..4690    -  promoter       T3 promoter: promoter for bacteriophage T3 RNA polymerase
   4735..4751    -  protein_bind   lac operator: The lac repressor binds to the lac operator to inhibit transcription in E. coli. This inhibition can be relieved by adding lactose or isopropyl-β-D-thiogalactopyranoside (IPTG). lac repressor encoded by lacI
   4759..4789    -  promoter       lac promoter: promoter for the E. coli lac operon
   4804..4825    -  protein_bind   CAP binding site: CAP binding activates transcription in the presence of cAMP. E. coli catabolite activator protein
   4838..4930    -  CDS            lacI (fragment): lac repressor; lacI; The lac repressor binds to the lac operator to inhibit transcription in E. coli. This inhibition can be relieved by adding lactose or isopropyl-β-D-thiogalactopyranoside (IPTG).
   5113..5701    -  rep_origin     ori: high-copy-number ColE1/pMB1/pBR322/pUC origin of replication
   5872..6732    -  CDS            AmpR: β-lactamase; bla; confers resistance to ampicillin, carbenicillin, and related antibiotics
   6733..6837    -  promoter       AmpR promoter: bla
   6874..7377    +  misc_feature   CEN/ARS: S. cerevisiae CEN6 centromere fused to an autonomously replicating sequence
   7446..35      +  CDS            rop (fragment) (across the origin): Rop protein, which maintains plasmids at low copy number; rop
