>Addgene plasmid #112049 | pJW1675 | addgene full sequence | sequence record 215277 | Addgene NGS Result
TCGCGCGTTTCGGTGATGACGGTGAAAACCTCTGACACATGCAGCTCCCGGAGACGGTCACAGCTTGTCT
GTAAGCGGATGCCGGGAGCAGACAAGCCCGTCAGGGCGCGTCAGCGGGTGTTGGCGGGTGTCGGGGCTGG
CTTAACTATGCGGCATCAGAGCAGATTGTACTGAGAGTGCACCATACCACCTTTTCAATTCATCATTTTT
TTTTTATTCTTTTTTTTGATTTCGGTTTCCTTGAAATTTTTTTGATTCGGTAATCTCCGAACAGAAGGAA
GAACGAAGGAAGGAGCACAGACTTAGATTGGTATATATACGCATATGTAGTGTTGAAGAAACATGAAATT
GCCCAGTATTCTTAACCCAACTGCACAGAACAAAAACCTGCAGGAAACGAAGATAAATCATGTCGAAAGC
TACATATAAGGAACGTGCTGCTACTCATCCTAGTCCTGTTGCTGCCAAGCTATTTAATATCATGCACGAA
AAGCAAACAAACTTGTGTGCTTCATTGGATGTTCGTACCACCAAGGAATTACTGGAGTTAGTTGAAGCAT
TAGGTCCCAAAATTTGTTTACTAAAAACACATGTGGATATCTTGACTGATTTTTCCATGGAGGGCACAGT
TAAGCCGCTAAAGGCATTATCCGCCAAGTACAATTTTTTACTCTTCGAAGACAGAAAATTTGCTGACATT
GGTAATACAGTCAAATTGCAGTACTCTGCGGGTGTATACAGAATAGCAGAATGGGCAGACATTACGAATG
CACACGGTGTGGTGGGCCCAGGTATTGTTAGCGGTTTGAAGCAGGCGGCAGAAGAAGTAACAAAGGAACC
TAGAGGCCTTTTGATGTTAGCAGAATTGTCATGCAAGGGCTCCCTATCTACTGGAGAATATACTAAGGGT
ACTGTTGACATTGCGAAGAGCGACAAAGATTTTGTTATCGGCTTTATTGCTCAAAGAGACATGGGTGGAA
GAGATGAAGGTTACGATTGGTTGATTATGACACCCGGTGTGGGTTTAGATGACAAGGGAGACGCATTGGG
TCAACAGTATAGAACCGTGGATGATGTGGTCTCTACAGGATCTGACATTATTATTGTTGGAAGAGGACTA
TTTGCAAAGGGAAGGGATGCTAAGGTAGAGGGTGAACGTTACAGAAAAGCAGGCTGGGAAGCATATTTGA
GAAGATGCGGCCAGCAAAACTAAAAAACTGTATTATAAGTAAATGCATGTATACTAAACTCACAAATTAG
AGCTTCAATTTAATTATATCAGTTATTACCCTATGCGGTGTGAAATACCGCACAGATGCGTAAGGAGAAA
ATACCGCATCAGGAAATTGTAAGCGTTAATATTTTGTTAAAATTCGCGTTAAATTTTTGTTAAATCAGCT
CATTTTTTAACCAATAGGCCGAAATCGGCAAAATCCCTTATAAATCAAAAGAATAGACCGAGATAGGGT
[37 nt withheld, positions 1470-1506]
AAAGAACGTGGACTCCAACGTCAAAGG
[49 nt withheld, positions 1534-1582]
T
[91 nt withheld, positions 1584-1674]
G
[124 nt withheld, positions 1676-1799]
CCATTCGCCATTCAGGCTGCGCAACTGTTGGGAAGGGCGATCGGTGCGGGCCTCTTCGCTATTACGCCAG
CTGGCGAAAGGGGGATGTGCTGCAAGGCGATTAAGTTGGGTAACGCCAGGGTTTTCCCAGTCACGACGTT
GTAAAACGACGGCCAGTGAATTGTAATACGACTCACTATAGGGCGAATTGGAGCTCCACCGCGGTGGCGG
CCGCTCTAGAACTAGTGGATCCCCCGGGCTGCAGGGTGTGGTCAATAAGAGCGACCTCATACTATACCTG
AGAAAGCAACCTGACCTACAGGAAAGAGTTACTCAAGAATAAGAATTTTCGTTTTAAAACCTAAGAGTCA
CTTTAAAATTTGTATACACTTATTTTTTTTATAACTTATTTAATAATAAAAATCATAAATCATAAGAAAT
TCGCTTATTTAGAAGTGGCGCGCCTTATTTGTACAATTCATCCATACCATGGGTAATACCAGCAGCAGTA
ACAAATTCTAACAAGACCATGTGGTCTCTCTTTTCGTTTGGATCTTTGGATAAGGCAGATTGAGTGGATA
AGTAATGGTTGTCTGGTAACAAGACTGGACCATCACCAATTGGAGTATTTTGTTGATAATGGTCAGCTAA
TTGAACAGAACCATCTTCAATGTTGTGTCTAATTTTGAAGTTAACTTTGATACCATTCTTTTGTTTGTCA
GCCATGATGTAAACATTGTGAGAGTTATAGTTGTATTCCAATTTGTGACCTAAAATGTTACCATCTTCTT
TAAAATCAATACCTTTTAATTCGATTCTATTAACTAAGGTATCACCTTCAAACTTGACTTCAGCTCTGGT
CTTGTAGTTACCGTCATCTTTGAAAAAAATAGTTCTTTCTTGAACATAACCTTCTGGCATGGCAGACTTG
AAAAAGTCATGTTGTTTCATATGATCTGGGTATCTAGAAAAACATTGAACACCATAAGTTAAAGTAGTGA
CTAAGGTTGGCCATGGAACTGGCAATTTACCAGTAGTACAAATAAATTTTAAGGTCAATTTACCGTAAGT
AGCATCACCTTCACCTTCACCGGAGACAGAAAATTTGTGACCATTAACATCACCATCTAATTCAACCAAA
ATTGGGACAACACCAGTGAATAATTCTTCACCTTTAGACATGTTAATTAAACCAGCACCGTCACCTCCTT
GAAAATACAAATTTTCTGAACCCGTAGAATCGAGACCGAGGAGAGGGTTAGGGATAGGCTTACCAAATAC
AAATGGAATCAAGAATGCTCTTCTGGTATGATACTTTTTGTTTTTCTTTTGAGCCCATGCGTACATTTGA
GCTGTTGAAACAGTCAAAAATAAAACGGCAAATAAATTGAACTTGAACACAAAAGTAAACCAAATCCAAG
ACCAAACTTCAAAAGTATAGTTGGGAGCAACAAAAAGATTGAAAATACCTTGATTCAATGGGACACGGAT
CTTAGCGTTACCATGCTTCTTTTGATAGTCACCCCATAGGCGCAATTTAATGTGGCAATAAAAGTTCCAT
AGTTCTGAAAGCACGAAAAGACCAATTAATGTACTCAAGTCATCCAATTTCAAATATGAATAGTATTTGA
ATAACTTAGCATTCCCAAAGGGGAAGCCGTAGCCAAAGTAACCGAATGAAATGAGACCGCTTAGAACCCA
GTAATGGAAACAATTTTTGAACAGGTTGAAAATTGGCATAGTAGCTAAAGAGAATTGGTGAACAAATAAG
GTTTCAAATAATCTCTTTCCATAATGTCCTAAAATTAAAAAATATGCAACCCTGTTTAAAAATGGATTAT
AGTCGGAGCTAGCACTGTGCCATCTATCAACAACTGTGGGAATGGTAGATAGATAATAAAAAAGGGAGTG
AACCAAGACTGGACCCAAATACTCACAAAAGAAGACTAATCTCCATGAAATTTGGGGACCCAAATCTTTG
ATGAAGAATTCCATTGAGTCATCAGCCTCTTCTTGAAAAAACGATTCTGAAATAACCGGAACTTGTTTAG
ATTCCTTTTTGTAGGTTAATCTTATCCTGTACTTGCTGATATTGTGGTTATTAGCAGAGATTTTTTTCAA
AACATCATCTAAAGTAGGCTTTTTGGATAAGTCAATTTCAGTGTCCCTTAACCCTTTAGAGCGGCTTTTT
ATGGTGATAGGCATTTCTCCTTGACGTTAAAGTATAGAGGTATATTAACAATTTTTTGTTGATACTTTTA
TGACATTTGAATAAGAAGTAATACAAACTGAAAATGTTGAAAGTATTAGTTAAAGTGGTTATGCAGCTTT
TCCATTTATATATCTGTTAATAGATCAAAAATCATCGCTTCGCTGATTAATTACCCCAGAAACAAGGCTA
AAAAACTAATCGCATTATCATCCTATGGTTGTTAATTTGATTCGTTAATTTGAAGGTTTGTGGGGCCAGG
TTACTGCCAATTTTTCCTCTTCATAACCATAAAAGCTAGTATTGTAGAATCTTTATTGTTCGGAGCAGTG
CGGCGCGAGGCACATCTGCGTTTCAGGAACGCGACCGGTGAAGACGAGGACGCACGGAGGAGAGTCTTCC
GTCGGAGGGCTGTCGCCCGCTCGGCGGCTTCTAATCCGTACTTCAATATAGCAATGAGCAGTTAAGCGTA
TTACTGAAAGTTCCAAAGAGAAGGTTTTTTTAGGCTAAGATAATGGGGCTCTTTACATTTCCACAACATA
TAAGTAAGATTAGATATGGATATGTATATGGTGGTAATGCCATGTAATATGATTATTAAACTTCTTTGCG
TCCATCCAAGATATCAAGCTTATCGATACCGTCGACCTCGAGGGGGGGCCCGGTACCAGCTTTTGTTCCC
TTTAGTGAGGGTTAATTTCGAGCTTGGCGTAATCATGGTCATAGCTGTTTCCTGTGTGAAATTGTTATCC
GCTCACAATTCCACACAACATACGAGCCGGAAGCATAAAGTGTAAAGCCTGGGGTGCCTAATGAGTGAGC
TAACTCACATTAATTGCGTTGCGCTCACTGCCCGCTTTCCAGTCGGGAAACCTGTCGTGCCAGCTGCATT
AATGAATCGGCCAACGCGCGGGGAGAGGCGGTTTGCGTATTGGGCGCTCTTCCGCTTCCTCGCTCACTGA
CTCGCTGCGCTCGGTCGTTCGGCTGCGGCGAGCGGTATCAGCTCACTCAAAGGCGGTAATACGGTTATCC
ACAGAATCAGGGGATAACGCAGGAAAGAACATGTGAGCAAAAGGCCAGCAAAAGGCCAGGAACCGTAAAA
AGGCCGCGTTGCTGGCGTTTTTCCATAGGCTCCGCCCCCCTGACGAGCATCACAAAAATCGACGCTCAAG
TCAGAGGTGGCGAAACCCGACAGGACTATAAAGATACCAGGCGTTTCCCCCTGGAAGCTCCCTCGTGCGC
TCTCCTGTTCCGACCCTGCCGCTTACCGGATACCTGTCCGCCTTTCTCCCTTCGGGAAGCGTGGCGCTTT
CTCATAGCTCACGCTGTAGGTATCTCAGTTCGGTGTAGGTCGTTCGCTCCAAGCTGGGCTGTGTGCACGA
ACCCCCCGTTCAGCCCGACCGCTGCGCCTTATCCGGTAACTATCGTCTTGAGTCCAACCCGGTAAGACAC
GACTTATCGCCACTGGCAGCAGCCACTGGTAACAGGATTAGCAGAGCGAGGTATGTAGGCGGTGCTACAG
AGTTCTTGAAGTGGTGGCCTAACTACGGCTACACTAGAAGAACAGTATTTGGTATCTGCGCTCTGCTGAA
GCCAGTTACCTTCGGAAAAAGAGTTGGTAGCTCTTGATCCGGCAAACAAACCACCGCTGGTAGCGGTGGT
TTTTTTGTTTGCAAGCAGCAGATTACGCGCAGAAAAAAAGGATCTCAAGAAGATCCTTTGATCTTTTCTA
CGGGGTCTGACGCTCAGTGGAACGAAAACTCACGTTAAGGGATTTTGGTCATGAGATTATCAAAAAGGAT
CTTCACCTAGATCCTTTTAAATTAAAAATGAAGTTTTAAATCAATCTAAAGTATATATGAGTAAACTTGG
TCTGACAGTTACCAATGCTTAATCAGTGAGGCACCTATCTCAGCGATCTGTCTATTTCGTTCATCCATAG
TTGCCTGACTCCCCGTCGTGTAGATAACTACGATACGGGAGGGCTTACCATCTGGCCCCAGTGCTGCAAT
GATACCGCGAGACCCACGCTCACCGGCTCCAGATTTATCAGCAATAAACCAGCCAGCCGGAAGGGCCGAG
CGCAGAAGTGGTCCTGCAACTTTATCCGCCTCCATCCAGTCTATTAATTGTTGCCGGGAAGCTAGAGTAA
GTAGTTCGCCAGTTAATAGTTTGCGCAACGTTGTTGCCATTGCTACAGGCATCGTGGTGTCACGCTCGTC
GTTTGGTATGGCTTCATTCAGCTCCGGTTCCCAACGATCAAGGCGAGTTACATGATCCCCCATGTTGTGC
AAAAAAGCGGTTAGCTCCTTCGGTCCTCCGATCGTTGTCAGAAGTAAGTTGGCCGCAGTGTTATCACTCA
TGGTTATGGCAGCACTGCATAATTCTCTTACTGTCATGCCATCCGTAAGATGCTTTTCTGTGACTGGTGA
GTACTCAACCAAGTCATTCTGAGAATAGTGTATGCGGCGACCGAGTTGCTCTTGCCCGGCGTCAATACGG
GATAATACCGCGCCACATAGCAGAACTTTAAAAGTGCTCATCATTGGAAAACGTTCTTCGGGGCGAAAAC
TCTCAAGGATCTTACCGCTGTTGAGATCCAGTTCGATGTAACCCACTCGTGCACCCAACTGATCTTCAGC
ATCTTTTACTTTCACCAGCGTTTCTGGGTGAGCAAAAACAGGAAGGCAAAATGCCGCAAAAAAGGGAATA
AGGGCGACACGGAAATGTTGAATACTCATACTCTTCCTTTTTCAATATTATTGAAGCATTTATCAGGGTT
ATTGTCTCATGAGCGGATACATATTTGAATGTATTTAGAAAAATAAACAAATAGGGGTTCCGCGCACATT
TCCCCGAAAAGTGCCACCTGGGTCCTTTTCATCACGTGCTATAAAAATAATTATAATTTAAATTTTTTAA
TATAAATATATAAATTAAAAATAGAAAGTAAAAAAAGAAATTAAAGAAAAAATAGTTTTTGTTTTCCGAA
GATGTAAAAGACTCTAGGGGGATCGCCAACAAATACTACCTTTTATCTTGCTCTTCCTGCTCTCAGGTAT
TAATGCCGAATTGTTTCATCTTGTCTGTGTAGAAGACCACACACGAAAATCCTGTGATTTTACATTTTAC
TTATCGTTAATCGAATGTATATCTATTTAATCTGCTTTTCTTGTCTAATAAATATATATGTAAAGTACGC
TTTTTGTTGAAATTTTTTAAACCTTTGTTTATTTTTTTTTCTTCATTCCGTAACTCTTCTACCTTCTTTA
TTTACTTTCTAAAATCCAAATACAAAACATAAAAATAAATAAACACAGAGTAAATTCCCAAATTATTCCA
TCATTAAAAGATACGAGGCGCGTGTAAGTTACAGGCAAGCGATCCGTCTAAGAAACCATTATTATCATGA
CATTAACCTATAAAAATAGGCGTATCACGAGGCCCTTTCGTC
Features (pLannotate 1.2.2; 24 found; start..end, strand, type, name):
    137..186     +  misc_feature   bom (fragment): basis of mobility region from pBR322
    194..409     +  promoter       URA3 promoter: S. cerevisiae URA3
    410..1213    +  CDS            URA3: orotidine-5'-phosphate decarboxylase, required for uracil biosynthesis; S. cerevisiae URA3; yeast auxotrophic marker, counterselectable with 5-fluoroorotic acid (5-FOA)
   1292..1343    +  misc_feature   bom (fragment): basis of mobility region from pBR322
   1371..1799    -  rep_origin     f1 ori (sequence partly withheld): f1 bacteriophage origin of replication; arrow indicates direction of (+) strand synthesis
   1803..1960    -  CDS            lacZα (fragment): LacZα fragment of β-galactosidase; lacZ fragment
   1963..1981    +  promoter       T7 promoter: promoter for bacteriophage T7 RNA polymerase
   1990..2044    +  misc_feature   MCS (fragment): pBluescript multiple cloning site
   2044..2223    -  terminator     ADH1 terminator: S. cerevisiae ADH1; transcription terminator for the S. cerevisiae alcohol dehydrogenase 1 (ADH1) gene
   2244..2960    -  CDS            yeGFP: yeast-enhanced green fluorescent protein codons optimized for translation in S. cerevisiae and C. albicans
   3012..3053    -  CDS            V5 tag: epitope tag from simian virus 5
   3054..3983    -  CDS            TSC13: TECR_YEAST - Experimental evidence at protein level: Swiss-Prot protein existence level 1. Catalyzes the last of the four reactions of the long-chain fatty acids elongation cycle. This endoplasmic reticulum-bound enzymatic process, allows the addition of 2 carbons to the chain of long- and very long-chain fatty acids/VLCFAs per cycle. This enzyme reduces the trans-2,3-enoyl-CoA fatty acid intermediate to an acyl-CoA that can be further elongated by entering a new cycle of elongation. Thereby, it participates in the production of VLCFAs of different chain lengths that are involved in multiple b
   3983..4608    -  promoter       GAL1,10 promoter: GAL1 and GAL10 genes of S. cerevisiae; divergent inducible promoter, regulated by Gal4
   4609..4656    +  misc_feature   MCS (fragment): pBluescript multiple cloning site
   4668..4686    -  promoter       T3 promoter: promoter for bacteriophage T3 RNA polymerase
   4731..4747    -  protein_bind   lac operator: The lac repressor binds to the lac operator to inhibit transcription in E. coli. This inhibition can be relieved by adding lactose or isopropyl-β-D-thiogalactopyranoside (IPTG). lac repressor encoded by lacI
   4755..4785    -  promoter       lac promoter: promoter for the E. coli lac operon
   4800..4821    -  protein_bind   CAP binding site: CAP binding activates transcription in the presence of cAMP. E. coli catabolite activator protein
   4834..4926    -  CDS            lacI (fragment): lac repressor; lacI; The lac repressor binds to the lac operator to inhibit transcription in E. coli. This inhibition can be relieved by adding lactose or isopropyl-β-D-thiogalactopyranoside (IPTG).
   5109..5697    -  rep_origin     ori: high-copy-number ColE1/pMB1/pBR322/pUC origin of replication
   5868..6728    -  CDS            AmpR: β-lactamase; bla; confers resistance to ampicillin, carbenicillin, and related antibiotics
   6729..6833    -  promoter       AmpR promoter: bla
   6870..7373    +  misc_feature   CEN/ARS: S. cerevisiae CEN6 centromere fused to an autonomously replicating sequence
   7441..35      +  CDS            rop (fragment) (across the origin): Rop protein, which maintains plasmids at low copy number; rop
