[The description below was written by a language model from this plasmid's Addgene catalogue record and pLannotate feature annotations shown in this document.]
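Description:
pJW1675 is a yeast–E. coli shuttle plasmid built on the pRS316 backbone for galactose-inducible expression of a tagged TSC13 protein in Saccharomyces cerevisiae. In yeast it is maintained as a low-copy, stably segregating episome through its CEN6/ARS element and selected by the URA3 auxotrophic marker, which can also be counterselected with 5-FOA. In bacteria it replicates from a ColE1/pUC-type origin and confers ampicillin resistance through β-lactamase. Backbone remnants include an f1 origin, T7 and T3 promoters, lac regulatory elements and a lacZα fragment flanking the interrupted pBluescript-type multiple cloning site.

The expression cassette, inserted by Gibson assembly into the cloning site, places the S. cerevisiae TSC13 open reading frame downstream of the GAL1,10 promoter region, so transcription depends on Gal4 and is switched on by galactose. TSC13 encodes the endoplasmic reticulum-bound enoyl reductase that performs the final step of the very-long-chain fatty acid elongation cycle. The coding sequence is fused at its C terminus to a V5 epitope, followed according to the catalogue entry by a TEV protease site and EGFP. The feature tables annotate the fluorescent protein as yeast-enhanced GFP and leave the short stretch between V5 and GFP, where the TEV site would lie, unannotated. An ADH1 terminator ends the transcript.

The tag allows fluorescence detection, immunodetection or capture, and possibly proteolytic release of the GFP moiety. The associated study concerns the role of the signal recognition particle in protein targeting, suggesting use as an inducible ER membrane protein reporter, although the record does not detail the experiment. The depositor and sequencing-derived records differ by only a few nucleotides in length and share the same feature layout.
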