Addgene plasmid #112049: pJW1675
Purpose: CEN/ARS plasmid for GAL-inducible TSC13-V5-TEV-EGFP expression marked with URA
Depositing lab: Jonathan Weissman. Depositing organization: University of California, San Francisco (UCSF). Publication: Defining the physiological role of SRP in protein-targeting efficiency and specificity. Costa EA, Subramanian K, Nunnari J, Weissman JS. Science. 2018 Jan 18. pii: science.aar3607. doi: 10.1126/science.aar3607. PubMed 29348368.
Backbone
  Vector backbone: pRS316
  Vector type: Yeast Expression
  Selectable markers: URA3
Growth in bacteria
  Bacterial resistance: Ampicillin, 100 μg/mL
  Growth temperature: 37°C
  Growth strain: DH5alpha
  Copy number: Unknown
Gene/Insert
  Gene/Insert name: TSC13
  Species: S. cerevisiae (budding yeast)
  Promoter: GAL1
  Tag / fusion protein: V5-TEV-EGFP (C terminal on insert)
  Cloning method: Gibson Cloning
  Sequencing primers: 5′ TGTATTACTTCTTATTCAAATGTC
Terms and licenses: Academic/Nonprofit Terms; Industry Terms: Not Available to Industry
How to cite: pJW1675 was a gift from Jonathan Weissman (Addgene plasmid # 112049 ; http://n2t.net/addgene:112049 ; RRID:Addgene_112049)
